>Addgene plasmid #172063 | pACUH-GFP1-10 mitochondrial matrix | addgene full sequence | sequence record 337880 | Addgene NGS Result
GGCCAGACCCACGTAGTCCAGCGGCAGATCGGCGGCGGAGAAGTTAAGCGTCTCCAGGATGACCTTGCCC
GAACTGGGGCACGTGGTGTTCGACGATGTGCAGCTAATTTCGCCCGGCTCCACGTCCGCCCATTGGTTAA
TCAGCAGACCCTCGTTGGCGTAACGGAACCATGAGAGGTACGACAACCATTTGAGGTATACTGGCACCGA
GCCCGAGTTCAAGAAGAAGGCGTTTTTCCATAGGCTCCGCCCCCCTGACGAGCATCACAAAAATCGACGC
TCAAGTCAGAGGTGGCGAAACCCGACAGGACTATAAAGATACCAGGCGTTTCCCCCTGGAAGCTCCCTCG
TGCGCTCTCCTGTTCCGACCCTGCCGCTTACCGGATACCTGTCCGCCTTTCTCCCTTCGGGAAGCGTGGC
GCTTTCTCATAGCTCACGCTGTAGGTATCTCAGTTCGGTGTAGGTCGTTCGCTCCAAGCTGGGCTGTGTG
CACGAACCCCCCGTTCAGCCCGACCGCTGCGCCTTATCCGGTAACTATCGTCTTGAGTCCAACCCGGTAA
GACACGACTTATCGCCACTGGCAGCAGCCACTGGTAACAGGATTAGCAGAGCGAGGTATGTAGGCGGTGC
TACAGAGTTCTTGAAGTGGTGGCCTAACTACGGCTACACTAGAAGAACAGTATTTGGTATCTGCGCTCTG
CTGAAGCCAGTTACCTTCGGAAAAAGAGTTGGTAGCTCTTGATCCGGCAAACAAACCACCGCTGGTAGCG
GTGGTTTTTTTGTTTGCAAGCAGCAGATTACGCGCAGAAAAAAAGGATCTCAAGAAGATCCTTTGATCTT
TTCTACGGGGTCTGACGCTCAGTGGAACGAAAACTCACGTTAAGGGATTTTGGTCATGAGATTATCAAAA
AGGATCTTCACCTAGATCCTTTTAAATTAAAAATGAAGTTTTAAATCAATCTAAAGTATATATGAGTAAA
CTTGGTCTGACAGTTACCAATGCTTAATCAGTGAGGCACCTATCTCAGCGATCTGTCTATTTCGTTCATC
CATAGTTGCCTGACTCCCCGTCGTGTAGATAACTACGATACGGGAGGGCTTACCATCTGGCCCCAGTGCT
GCAATGATACCGCGAGACCCACGCTCACCGGCTCCAGATTTATCAGCAATAAACCAGCCAGCCGGAAGGG
CCGAGCGCAGAAGTGGTCCTGCAACTTTATCCGCCTCCATCCAGTCTATTAATTGTTGCCGGGAAGCTAG
AGTAAGTAGTTCGCCAGTTAATAGTTTGCGCAACGTTGTTGCCATTGCTACAGGCATCGTGGTGTCACGC
TCGTCGTTTGGTATGGCTTCATTCAGCTCCGGTTCCCAACGATCAAGGCGAGTTACATGATCCCCCATGT
TGTGCAAAAAAGCGGTTAGCTCCTTCGGTCCTCCGATCGTTGTCAGAAGTAAGTTGGCCGCAGTGTTATC
ACTCATGGTTATGGCAGCACTGCATAATTCTCTTACTGTCATGCCATCCGTAAGATGCTTTTCTGTGACT
GGTGAGTACTCAACCAAGTCATTCTGAGAATAGTGTATGCGGCGACCGAGTTGCTCTTGCCCGGCGTCAA
TACGGGATAATACCGCGCCACATAGCAGAACTTTAAAAGTGCTCATCATTGGAAAACGTTCTTCGGGGCG
AAAACTCTCAAGGATCTTACCGCTGTTGAGATCCAGTTCGATGTAACCCACTCGTGCACCCAACTGATCT
TCAGCATCTTTTACTTTCACCAGCGTTTCTGGGTGAGCAAAAACAGGAAGGCAAAATGCCGCAAAAAAGG
GAATAAGGGCGACACGGAAATGTTGAATACTCATACTCTTCCTTTTTCAATATTATTGAAGCATTTATCA
GGGTTATTGTCTCATGAGCGGATACATATTTGAATGTATTTAGAAAAATAAACAAATAGGGGTTCCGCGC
ACATTTCCCCGAAAAGTGCCACCTGACGTCTAAGAAACCATTATTATCATGACATTAACCTATAAAAATA
GGCGTATCACGAGGCCCTTTCGTCTCGCGCGTTTCGGTGATGACGGTGAAAACCTCTGACACATGCAGCT
CCCGGAGACGGTCACAGCTTGTCTGTAAGCGGATGCCGGGAGCAGACAAGCCCGTCAGGGCGCGTCAGCG
GGTGTTGGCGGGTGTCGGGGCTGGCTTAACTATGCGGCATCAGAGCAGATTGTACTGAGAGTGCACCATA
TCGACATGCCCGCCGTGACCGTCGAGAACCCGCTGACGCTGCCCCGCGTATCCGCACCCGCCGACGCCGT
CGCACGTCCCGTGCTCACCGTGACCACCGCGCCCAGCGGTTTCGAGGGCGAGGGCTTCCCGGTGCGCCGC
GCGTTCGCCGGGATCAACTACCGCCACCTCGACCCGTTCATCATGATGGACCAGATGGGTGAGGTGGAGT
ACGCGCCCGGGGAGCCCAAGGGCACGCCCTGGCACCCGCACCGCGGCTTCGAGACCGTGACCTACATCGT
CGATATGCGGTGTGAAATACCGCACCGAATCGCGCGGAACTAACGACAGTCGCTCCAAGGTCGTCGAACA
AAAGGTGAATGTGTTGCGGAGAGCGGGTGGGAGACAGCGAAAGAGCAACTACGAAACGTGGTGTGGTGGA
GGTGAATTATGAAGAGGGCGCGCGATTTGAAAAGTATGTATATAAAAAATATATCCCGGTGTTTTATGTA
GCGATAAACGAGTTTTTGATGTAAGGTATGCAGGTGTGTAAGTCTTTTGGTTAGAAGACAAATCCAAAGT
CTACTTGTGGGGATGTTCGAAGGGGAAATACTTGTATTCTATAGGTCATATCTTGTTTTTATTGGCACAA
ATATAATTACATTAGCTTTTTGAGGGGGCAATAAACAGTAAACACGATGGTAATAATGGTAAAAAAAAAA
AACAAGCAGTTATTTCGGATATATGTCGGCTACTCCTTGCGTCGGGCCCGAAGTCTTAGAGCCAGATATG
CGAGCACCCGGAAGCTCACGATGAGAATGGCCAGACCATGATGAAATAACATAAGGTGGTCCCGTCGGCA
AGAGACATCCACTTAACGTATGCTTGCAATAAGTGCGAGTGAAAGGAATAGTATTCTGAGTGTCGTATTG
AGTCTGAGTGAGACAGCGATATGATTGTTGATTAACCCTTAGCATGTCCGTGGGGTTTGAATTAACTCAT
AATATTAATTAGACGAAATTATTTTTAAAGTTTTATTTTTAATAATTTGCGAGTACGCAAAGCTTGGCTG
CATCCAACGCGTTGGGAGCTCTCCGGATCCAAGCTGGCCGCGGCTCGATCCGCTTGCATGCCTGCAGGTC
GGAGTACTGTCCTCCGAGCGGAGTACTGTCCTCCGAGCGGAGTACTGTCCTCCGAGCGGAGTACTGTCCT
CCGAGCGGAGTACTGTCCTCCGAGCGGAAGCTTGCATGCCTGCAGGTCGGAGTACTGTCCTCCGAGCGGA
GTACTGTCCTCCGAGCGGAGTACTGTCCTCCGAGCGGAGTACTGTCCTCCGAGCGGAGTACTGTCCTCCG
AGCGGAGACTCTAGCGAGCGCCGGAGTATAAATAGAGGCGCTTCGTCTACGGAGCGACAATTCAATTCAA
ACAAGCAAAGTGAACACGTCGCTAAGCGAAAGCTAAGCAAATAAACAAGCGCAGCTGAACAAGCTAAACA
ATCTGCAGTAAAGTGCAAGTTAAAGTGAATCAATTAAAAGTAACCAGCAACCAAGTAAATCAACTGCAAC
TACTGAAATCTGCCAAGAAGTAATTATTGAATACAAGAAGAGAACTCTGAATAGGGAATTGGGAATTCAC
CATGTCCGTCCTGACGCCGCTGCTGCTGCGGGGCTTGACAGGCTCGGCCCGGCGGCTCCCAGTGCCGCGC
GCCAAGATCCATTCGTTGACTAGTATGTCCAAAGGAGAAGAACTGTTTACCGGTGTTGTGCCAATTTTGG
TTGAACTCGATGGTGATGTCAACGGACATAAGTTCTCAGTGAGAGGCGAAGGAGAAGGTGACGCCACCAT
TGGAAAATTGACTCTTAAATTCATCTGTACTACTGGTAAACTTCCTGTACCATGGCCGACTCTCGTAACA
ACGCTTACGTACGGAGTTCAGTGCTTTTCGAGATACCCAGACCATATGAAAAGACATGACTTTTTTAAGT
CGGCTATGCCTGAAGGTTACGTGCAAGAAAGAACAATTTCGTTCAAAGATGATGGAAAATATAAAACTAG
AGCAGTTGTTAAATTTGAAGGAGATACTTTGGTTAACCGCATTGAACTGAAAGGAACAGATTTTAAAGAA
GATGGTAATATTCTTGGACACAAACTCGAATACAATTTTAATAGTCATAACGTATACATCACTGCTGATA
AGCAAAAGAACGGAATTAAAGCGAATTTCACAGTACGCCATAATGTAGAAGATGGCAGTGTTCAACTTGC
CGACCATTACCAACAAAACACCCCTATTGGAGACGGTCCGGTACTTCTTCCTGATAATCACTACCTCTCA
ACACAAACAGTCCTGAGCAAAGATCCAAATGAAAAAGGTGGCGGAGGAAGTGAACAAAAACTCATCTCAG
AAGAGGATCTGTAAGCGGCCGCGGCTCGAGGGTACCTCTAGAGGATCTTTGTGAAGGAACCTTACTTCTG
TGGTGTGACATAATTGGACAAACTACCTACAGAGATTTAAAGCTCTAAGGTAAATATAAAATTTTTAAGT
GTATAATGTGTTAAACTACTGATTCTAATTGTTTGTGTATTTTAGATTCCAACCTATGGAACTGATGAAT
GGGAGCAGTGGTGGAATGCCTTTAATGAGGAAAACCTGTTTTGCTCAGAAGAAATGCCATCTAGTGATGA
TGAGGCTACTGCTGACTCTCAACATTCTACTCCTCCAAAAAAGAAGAGAAAGGTAGAAGACCCCAAGGAC
TTTCCTTCAGAATTGCTAAGTTTTTTGAGTCATGCTGTGTTTAGTAATAGAACTCTTGCTTGCTTTGCTA
TTTACACCACAAAGGAAAAAGCTGCACTGCTATACAAGAAAATTATGGAAAAATATTTGATGTATAGTGC
CTTGACTAGAGATCATAATCAGCCATACCACATTTGTAGAGGTTTTACTTGCTTTAAAAAACCTCCCACA
CCTCCCCCTGAACCTGAAACATAAAATGAATGCAATTGTTGTTGTTAACTTGTTTATTGCAGCTTATAAT
GGTTACAAATAAAGCAATAGCATCACAAATTTCACAAATAAAGCATTTTTTTCACTGCATTCTAGTTGTG
GTTTGTCCAAACTCATCAATGTATCTTATCATGTCTGGATCCACTAGAAGGCCTAATTCTAGTATGTATG
TAAGTTAATAAAACCCATTTTTGCGGAAAGTAGATAAAAAAAACATTTTTTTTTTTTACTGCACTGGATA
TCATTGAACTTATCTGATCAGTTTTAAATTTACTTCGATCCAAGGGTATTTGATGTACCAGGTTCTTTCG
ATTACCTCTCACTCAAAATGACATTCCACTCAAAGTCAGCGCTGTTTGCCTCCTTCTCTGTCCACAGAAA
TATCGCCGTCTCTTTCGCCGCTGCGTCCGCTATCTCTTTCGCCACCGTTTGTAGCGTTACGTAGCGTCAA
TGTCCGCCTTCAGTTGCATTTTGTCAGCGGTTTCGTGACGAAGCTCCAAGCGGTTTACGCCATCAATTAA
ACACAAAGTGCTGTGCCAAAACTCCTCTCGCTTCTTATTTTTGTTTGTTTTTTGAGTGATTGGGGTGGTG
ATTGGTTTTGGGTGGGTAAGCAGGGGAAAGTGTGAAAAATCCCGGCAATGGGCCAAGAGGATCAGGAGCT
ATTAATTCGCGGAGGCAGCAAACACCCATCTGCCGAGCATCTGAACAATGTGAGTAGTACATGTGCATAC
ATCTTAAGTTCACTTGATCTATAGGAACTGCGATTGCAACATCAAATTGTCTGCGGCGTGAGAACTGCGA
CCCACAAAAATCCCAAACCGCAATTGCACAAACAAATAGTGACACGAAACAGATTATTCTGGTAGCTGTT
CTCGCTATATAAGACAATTTTTGAGATCATATCATGATCAAGACATCTAAAGGCATTCATTTTCGACTAT
ATTCTTTTTTACAAAAAATATAACAACCAGATATTTTAAGCTGATCCTAGATGCACAAAAAATAAATAAA
AGTATAAACCTACTTCGTAGGATACTTCGGGGTACTTTTTGTTCGGGGTTAGATGAGCATAACGCTTGTA
GTTGATATTTGAGATCCCCTATCATTGCAGGGTGACAGCGGAGCGGCTTCGCAGAGCTGCATTAACCAGG
GCTTCGGGCAGGCCAAAAACTACGGCACGCTCCGGCCACCCAGTCCGCCGGAGGACTCCGGTTCAGGGAG
CGGCCAACTAGCCGAGAACCTCACCTATGCCTGGCACAATATGGACATCTTTGGGGCGGTCAATCAGCCG
GGCTCCGGATGGCGGCAGCTGGTCAACCGGACACGCGGACTATTCTGCAACGAGCGACACATACCGGCGC
CCAGGAAACATTTGCTCAAGAACGGTGAGTTTCTATTCGCAGTCGGCTGATCTGTGTGAAATCTTAATAA
AGGGTCCAATTACCAATTTGAAACTCAGTTTGCGGCGTGGCCTATCCGGGCGAACTTTTGGCCGTGATGG
GCAGTTCCGGTGCCGGAAAGACGACCCTGCTGAATGCCCTTGCCTTTCGATCGCCGCAGGGCATCCAAGT
ATCGCCATCCGGGATGCGACTGCTCAATGGCCAACCTGTGGACGCCAAGGAGATGCAGGCCAGGTGCGCC
TATGTCCAGCAGGATGACCTCTTTATCGGCTCCCTAACGGCCAGGGAACACCTGATTTTCCAAGCCATGG
TGCGGATGCCACGACATCTGACCTATCGGCAGCGAGTGGCCCGCGTGGATCAGGTGATCCAGGAGCTTTC
GCTCAGCAAATGTCAGCACACGATCATCGGTGTGCCCGGCAGGGTGAAAGGTCTGTCCGGCGGAGAAAGG
AAGCGTCTGGCATTCGCCTCCGAGGCTCTAACCGATCCGCCGCTTCTGATCTGCGATGAGCCCACCTCCG
GACTGGACTCCTTTACCGCCCACAGCGTCGTCCAGGTGCTGAAGAAGCTGTCGCAGAAGGGCAAGACCGT
CATCCTGACCATTCATCAGCCGTCTTCCGAGCTGTTTGAGCTCTTTGACAAGATCCTTCTGATGGCCGAG
GGCAGGGTAGCTTTCTTGGGCACTCCCAGCGAAGCCGTCGACTTCTTTTCCTAGTGAGTTCGATGTGTTT
ATTAAGGGTATCTAGTATTACATAACATCTCAACTCCTATCCAGCGTGGGTGCCCAGTGTCCTACCAACT
ACAATCCGGCGGACTTTTACGTACAGGTGTTGGCCGTTGTGCCCGGACGGGAGATCGAGTCCCGTGATCG
GATCGCCAAGATATGCGACAATTTTGCCATTAGCAAAGTAGCCCGGGATATGGAGCAGTTGTTGGCCACC
AAAAATCTGGAGAAGCCACTGGAGCAGCCGGAGAATGGGTACACCTACAAGGCCACCTGGTTCATGCAGT
TCCGGGCGGTCCTGTGGCGATCCTGGCTGTCGGTGCTCAAGGAACCACTCCTCGTAAAAGTGCGACTTAT
TCAGACAACGGTGAGTGGTTCCAGTGGAAACAAATGATATAACGCTTACAATTCTTGGAAACAAATTCGC
TAGATTTTAGATAGAATTGCCTGATTCCACACCCTTCTTAGTTTTTTTCAATGAGATGTATAGTTTATAG
TTTTGCAGAAGATAAATAAATTTCATTTAACTCGCGAATATTAATGAGATGCGAGTAACATTTTAATTTG
CAGATGGTTGCCATCTTGATTGGCCTCATCTTTTTGGGCCAACAACTCACGCAAGTGGGTGTGATGAATA
TCAACGGAGCCATCTTCCTCTTCCTGACCAACATGACCTTTCAAAACGTCTTTGCCACGATAAATGTAAG
TCATGTTTAGAATACATTTGCATTTCAATAATTTACTAACTTTCTAATGAATCGATTCGATTTAGGTGTT
CACCTCAGAGCTGCCAGTTTTTATGAGGGAGGCCCGAAGTCGACTTTATCGCTGTGACACATACTTTCTG
GGCAAAACGATTGCCGAATTGCCGCTTTTTCTCACAGTGCCACTGGTCTTCACGGCGATTGCCTATCCGA
TGATCGGACTGCGGGCCGGAGTGCTGCACTTCTTCAACTGCCTGGCGCTGGTCACTCTGGTGGCCAATGT
GTCAACGTCCTTCGGATATCTAATATCCTGCGCCAGCTCCTCGACCTCGATGGCGCTGTCTGTGGGTCCG
CCGGTTATCATACCATTCCTGCTCTTTGGCGGCTTCTTCTTGAACTCGGGCTCGGTGCCAGTATACCTCA
AATGGTTGTCGTACCTCTCATGGTTCCGTTACGCCAACGAGGGTCTGCTGATTAACCAATGGGCGGACGT
GGAGCCGGGCGAAATTAGCTGCACATCGTCGAACACCACGTGCCCCAGTTCGGGCAAGGTCATCCTGGAG
ACGCTTAACTTCTCCGCCGCCGATCTGCCGCTGGACTACGTGGGTCTGGCCATTCTCATCGTGAGCTTCC
GGGTGCTCGCATATCTGGCTCTAAGACTTCGGGCCCGACGCAAGGAGTAGCCGACATATATCCGAAATAA
CTGCTTGTTTTTTTTTTTTACCATTATTACCATCGTGTTTACTGTTTATTGCCCCCTCAAAAAGCTAATG
TAATTATATTTGTGCCAATAAAAACAAGATATGACCTATAGAATACAAGTATTTCCCCTTCGAACATCCC
CACAAGTAGACTTTGGATTTGTCTTCTAACCAAAAGACTTACACACCTGCATACCTTACATCAAAAACTC
GTTTATCGCTACATAAAACACCGGGATATATTTTTTATATACATACTTTTCAAATCGCGCGCCCTCTTCA
TAATTCACCTCCACCACACCACGTTTCGTAGTTGCTCTTTCGCTGTCTCCCACCCGCTCTCCGCAACACA
TTCACCTTTTGTTCGACGACCTTGGAGCGACTGTCGTTAGTTCCGCGCGATTCGGTTCGCTCAAATGGTT
CCGAGTGGTTCATTTCGTCTCAATAGAAATTAGTAATAAATATTTGTATGTACAATTTATTTGCTCCAAT
ATATTTGTATATATTTCCCTCACAGCTATATTTATTCTAATTTAATATTATGACTTTTTAAGGTAATTTT
TTGTGACCTGTTCGGAGTGATTAGCGTTACAATTTGAACTGAAAGTGACATCCAGTGTTTGTTCCTTGTG
TAGATGCATCTCAAAAAAATGGTGGGCATAATAGTGTTGTTTATATATATCAAAAATAACAACTATAATA
ATAAGAATACATTTAATTTAGAAAATGCTTGGATTTCACTGGAACTAGAATTAATTCGGCTGCTGCTCTA
AACGACGCATTTCGTACTCCAAAGTACGAATTTTTTCCCTCAAGCTCTTATTTTCATTAAACAATGAACA
GGACCTAACGCACAGTCACGTTATTGTTTACATAAATGATTTTTTTTACTATTCAAACTTACTCTGTTTG
TGTACTCCCACTGGTATAGCCTTCTTTTATCTTTTCTGGTTCAGGCTCTATCACTTTACTAGGTACGGCA
TCTGCGTTGAGTCGCCTCCTTTTAAATGTCTGACCTTTTGCAGGTGCAGCCTTCCACTGCGAATCATTAA
AGTGGGTATCACAAATTTGGGAGTTTTCACCAAGGCTGCACCCAAGGCTCTGCTCCCACAATTTTCTCTT
AATAGCACACTTCGGCACGTGAATTAATTTTACTCCAGTCACAGCTTTGCAGCAAAATTTGCAATATTTC
ATTTTTTTTTATTCCACGTAAGGGTTAATGTTTTCAAAAAAAAATTCGTCCGCACACAACCTTTCCTCTC
AACAAGCAAACGTGCACTGAATTTAAGTGTATACTTCGGTAAGCTTCGGCTATCGACGGGACCACCTTAT
GTTATTTCATCATG
Features (pLannotate 1.2.2; 25 found; start..end, strand, type, name):
      1..229     -  CDS            mini-white (fragment): Drosophila white gene eye color pigment; white; This is a modified version of the white gene lacking part of the first intron.
    235..823     -  rep_origin     ori: high-copy-number ColE1/pMB1/pBR322/pUC origin of replication
    994..1854    -  CDS            AmpR: β-lactamase; bla; confers resistance to ampicillin, carbenicillin, and related antibiotics
   1855..1959    -  promoter       AmpR promoter: bla
   2054..2089    +  CDS            rop (fragment): Rop protein, which maintains plasmids at low copy number; rop
   2191..2241    +  misc_feature   bom (fragment): basis of mobility region from pBR322
   2434..2503    -  protein_bind   attB: attB site for the φC31 integrase (Groth et al., 2000) phage φC31 integrase
   2523..2545    +  misc_feature   bom (fragment): basis of mobility region from pBR322
   2544..3047    -  gene           mini-white (fragment): white; This modified version of the white gene lacks part of the first intron.
   3047..3279    -  misc_feature   P element 3' end: P element 3' end
   3342..3361    -  misc_feature   MCS (fragment): pUC18/19 multiple cloning site
   3360..3454    +  protein_bind   5X UAS: five tandem copies of the "ScaI site" 17-mer CGGAGTACTGTCCTCCG, an upstream activating sequence (UAS) that efficiently binds yeast Gal4 (Webster et al., 1988; Pfeiffer et al., 2010) GAL4
   3458..3479    -  misc_feature   MCS (fragment): pUC18/19 multiple cloning site
   3478..3572    +  protein_bind   5X UAS: five tandem copies of the "ScaI site" 17-mer CGGAGTACTGTCCTCCG, an upstream activating sequence (UAS) that efficiently binds yeast Gal4 (Webster et al., 1988; Pfeiffer et al., 2010) GAL4
   3591..3829    +  promoter       hsp70 promoter: Drosophila melanogaster hsp70Bb promoter
   3852..3926    +  CDS            COX8 presequence: mitochondrial presequence of human cytochrome c oxidase subunit VIII (Rizutto et al., 1989)
   3945..4586    +  CDS            GFP(1-10): fragment of superfolder GFP consisting of the first 10 β-strands associates with GFP11, the 11th β-strand, to reconstitute fluorescent GFP (Cabantous et al., 2005; Kamiyama et al., 2016)
   4664..4738    +  CDS            small t antigen (fragment): SV40 (simian virus 40) small t antigen
   4740..4805    +  intron         small t intron: SV40 (simian virus 40) small t antigen intron
   4935..4955    +  CDS            SV40 NLS: nuclear localization signal of SV40 (simian virus 40) large T antigen
   4962..5096    +  CDS            LT_POVHA (fragment): Protein inferred from homology: Swiss-Prot protein existence level 3. Isoform large T antigen is a key early protein essential for both driving viral replication and inducing cellular transformation. Plays a role in viral genome replication by driving entry of quiescent cells into the cell cycle and by autoregulating the synthesis of viral early mRNA. Displays highly oncogenic activities by corrupting the host cellular checkpoint mechanisms that guard cell division and the transcription, replication, and repair of DNA. Participates in the modulation of cellular gene expression preceeding viral
   5121..5204    +  CDS            large T antigen (fragment): large T antigen from SV40 (simian virus 40)
   5227..5361    +  polyA_signal   SV40 poly(A) signal: SV40 polyadenylation signal
   5379..9498    +  gene           mini-white: white; This modified version of the white gene lacks part of the first intron.
   9509..10094   -  misc_feature   P element 5' end: No description available
