[The description below was written by a language model from this plasmid's Addgene catalogue record and pLannotate feature annotations shown in this document.]
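Description:
pACUH-GFP1-10 mitochondrial matrix is a Drosophila transgenesis and expression plasmid of about 10.1 kb built on the pACUH backbone, designed to put a mitochondrially targeted split-GFP fragment under Gal4/UAS control. In bacteria it is maintained as a high-copy plasmid through a ColE1/pUC-type origin and selected with ampicillin via the β-lactamase gene. For fly work, the annotated sequence carries both P element 5' and 3' ends and a φC31 attB site, so the backbone offers elements for transposase-mediated insertion as well as site-specific integrase-mediated docking. A mini-white eye-colour gene serves as the visible marker for identifying transformants.

The expression cassette consists of two blocks of five tandem UAS repeats (ten Gal4-binding sites in total) placed upstream of the Drosophila hsp70 promoter, followed by the open reading frame and an SV40-derived 3' region containing the small t intron and polyadenylation signal. The SV40 NLS and T antigen fragments annotated there appear to be part of this untranslated 3' region rather than fused to the protein. The roughly 780 bp insert joins the mitochondrial presequence of human cytochrome c oxidase subunit VIII to GFP(1-10), the first ten β-strands of superfolder GFP. The catalogue lists the insert species as fly, although these annotated parts are not of fly origin.

GFP(1-10) is non-fluorescent until it associates with the short GFP11 strand. Crossing a fly carrying this transgene to a Gal4 driver therefore supplies the large fragment to the mitochondrial matrix of chosen cell types, and fluorescence is reconstituted only on GFP11-tagged proteins located there. This fits the associated work on cell-type-specific labelling of endogenous proteins with split fluorescent tags.
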