Addgene plasmid #172063: pACUH-GFP1-10 mitochondrial matrix
Purpose: UAS vector to express GFP1-10 in the mitochondrial matrix
Depositing lab: Daichi Kamiyama. Depositing organization: University of Georgia. Publication: Cell-type-specific, multicolor labeling of endogenous proteins with split fluorescent protein tags in Drosophila. Kamiyama R, Banzai K, Liu P, Marar A, Tamura R, Jiang F, Fitch MA, Xie J, Kamiyama D. Proc Natl Acad Sci U S A. 2021 Jun 8;118(23). pii: 2024690118. doi: 10.1073/pnas.2024690118. PubMed 34074768.
Backbone
  Vector backbone: pACUH
  Backbone manufacturer: Yuh-Nung Jan
  Backbone size w/o insert (bp): 9336
  Total vector size (bp): 10110
  Vector type: Insect Expression
Growth in bacteria
  Bacterial resistance: Ampicillin, 100 μg/mL
  Growth temperature: 37°C
  Growth strain: DH5alpha
  Copy number: High Copy
Gene/Insert
  Gene/Insert name: GFP1-10 mitochondrial matrix
  Species: D. melanogaster (fly)
  Insert size (bp): 780
  Cloning method: Ligation Independent Cloning
  Sequencing primers: 5′ TAACCAGCAACCAAGTAAAT; 3′ GCTTTAAATCTCTGTAGGTAGTTTGTC
Terms and licenses: Academic/Nonprofit Terms; Industry Terms: Not Available to Industry
How to cite: pACUH-GFP1-10 mitochondrial matrix was a gift from Daichi Kamiyama (Addgene plasmid # 172063 ; http://n2t.net/addgene:172063 ; RRID:Addgene_172063)
